>Addgene plasmid #152344 | pGBW-m4133639 | addgene full sequence | sequence record 300328 | Addgene NGS Result
GGGCATCGAATCTCGTCAGCTATCGTCAGCTTACCTTTTTGGCAGCGATCGCGGCTCCCGACATCTTGGA
CCATTAGCTCCACAGGTATCTTCTTCCCTCTAGTGGTCATAACAGCAGCTTCAGCTACCTCTCAATTCAA
AAAACCCCTCAAGACCCGTTTAGAGGCCCCAAGGGGTTATGCTATCAATCGTTGCGTTACACACACAAAA
AACCAACACACATCCATCTTCGATGGATAGCGATTTTATTATCTAACTGCTGATCGAGTGTAGCCAGATC
TAGTAATCAATTACGGGGTCATTAGTTCATAGCCCATATATGGAGTTCCGCGTTACATAACTTACGGTAA
ATGGCCCGCCTGGCTGACCGCCCAACGACCCCCGCCCATTGACGTCAATAATGACGTATGTTCCCATAGT
AACGCCAATAGGGACTTTCCATTGACGTCAATGGGTGGAGTATTTACGGTAAACTGCCCACTTGGCAGTA
CATCAAGTGTATCATATGCCAAGTACGCCCCCTATTGACGTCAATGACGGTAAATGGCCCGCCTGGCATT
ATGCCCAGTACATGACCTTATGGGACTTTCCTACTTGGCAGTACATCTACGTATTAGTCATCGCTATTAC
CATGCTGATGCGGTTTTGGCAGTACATCAATGGGCGTGGATAGCGGTTTGACTCACGGGGATTTCCAAGT
CTCCACCCCATTGACGTCAATGGGAGTTTGTTTTGGCACCAAAATCAACGGGACTTTCCAAAATGTCGTA
ACAACTCCGCCCCATTGACGCAAATGGGCGGTAGGCGTGTACGGTGGGAGGTCTATATAAGCAGAGCTGG
TTTAGTGAACCGTCAGATCAGATCTTTGTCGATCCTACCATCCACTCGACACACCCGCCAGCGGCCGCCA
CCATG
[918 nt withheld, positions 916-1833]
GAAAACCTTTACTTTCAGTCGATGGATTATAAGGACCACGATGGAGACTACAAAGATCATGACATTGATT
ACAAGGACGACGATGACAAATAAGCTAGCTTGACTGACTGAGATACAGCGTACCTTCAGCTCACAGACAT
GATAAGATACATTGATGAGTTTGGACAAACCACAACTAGAATGCAGTGAAAAAAATGCTTTATTTGTGAA
ATTTGTGATGCTATTGCTTTATTTGTAACCATTATAAGCTGCAATAAACAAGTTAACAACAACAATTGCA
TTCATTTTATGTTTCAGGTTCAGGGGGAGGTGTGGGAGGTTTTTTAAAGCAAGTAAAACCTCTACAAATG
TGGTATTGGCCCATCTCTATCGGTATCGTAGCATAACCCCTTGGGGCCTCTAAACGGGTCTTGAGGGGTT
TTTTGTGCCCCTCGGGCCGGATTGCTATCTACCGGCATTGGCGCAGAAAAAAATGCCTGATGCGACGCTG
CGCGTCTTATACTCCCACATATGCCAGATTCAGCAACGGATACGGCTTCCCCAACTTGCCCACTTCCATA
CGTGTCCTCCTTACCAGAAATTTATCCTTAAGGTCGTCAGCTATCCTGCAGGCGATCTCTCGATTTCGAT
CAAGACATTCCTTTAATGGTCTTTTCTGGACACCACTAGGGGTCAGAAGTAGTTCATCAAACTTTCTTCC
CTCCCTAATCTCATTGGTTACCTTGGGCTATCGAAACTTAATTAACCAGTCAAGTCAGCTACTTGGCGAG
ATCGACTTGTCTGGGTTTCGACTACGCTCAGAATTGCGTCAGTCAAGTTCGATCTGGTCCTTGCTATTGC
ACCCGTTCTCCGATTACGAGTTTCATTTAAATCATGTGAGCAAAAGGCCAGCAAAAGGCCAGGAACCGTA
AAAAGGCCGCGTTGCTGGCGTTTTTCCATAGGCTCCGCCCCCCTGACGAGCATCACAAAAATCGACGCTC
AAGTCAGAGGTGGCGAAACCCGACAGGACTATAAAGATACCAGGCGTTTCCCCCTGGAAGCTCCCTCGTG
CGCTCTCCTGTTCCGACCCTGCCGCTTACCGGATACCTGTCCGCCTTTCTCCCTTCGGGAAGCGTGGCGC
TTTCTCATAGCTCACGCTGTAGGTATCTCAGTTCGGTGTAGGTCGTTCGCTCCAAGCTGGGCTGTGTGCA
CGAACCCCCCGTTCAGCCCGACCGCTGCGCCTTATCCGGTAACTATCGTCTTGAGTCCAACCCGGTAAGA
CACGACTTATCGCCACTGGCAGCAGCCACTGGTAACAGGATTAGCAGAGCGAGGTATGTAGGCGGTGCTA
CAGAGTTCTTGAAGTGGTGGCCTAACTACGGCTACACTAGAAGAACAGTATTTGGTATCTGCGCTCTGCT
GAAGCCAGTTACCTTCGGAAAAAGAGTTGGTAGCTCTTGATCCGGCAAACAAACCACCGCTGGTAGCGGT
GGTTTTTTTGTTTGCAAGCAGCAGATTACGCGCAGAAAAAAAGGATCTCAAGAAGATCCTTTGATCTTTT
CTACGGGGTCTGACGCTCAGTGGAACGAAAACTCACGTTAAGGGATTTTGGTCATGAGATTATCAAAAAG
GATCTTCACCTAGATCCTTTTAAATTAAAAATGAAGTTTTAAATCAATCTAAAGTATATATGAGTAAACT
TGGTCTGACAGTTACCAATGCTTAATCAGTGAGGCACCTATCTCAGCGATCTGTCTATTTCGTTCATCCA
TAGTTGCATTTAAATTTCCGAACTCTCCAAGGCCCTCGTCGGAAAATCTTCAAACCTTTCGTCCGATCCA
TCTTGCAGGCTACCTCTCGAACGAACTATCGCAAGTCTCTTGGCCGGCCTTGCGCCTTGGCTATTGCTTG
GCAGCGCCTATCGCCAGGTATTACTCCAATCCCGAATATCCGAGATCGGGATCACCCGAGAGAAGTTCAA
CCTACATCCTCAATCCCGATCTATCCGAGATCCGAGGAATATCGAAATCGGGGCGCGCCTGGCCTCCGCG
CCGGGTTTTGGCGCCTCCCGCGGGCGCCCCCCTCGTCACGGCGAGCGCTGCCACGTCAGACGAAGGGCGC
AGGAGCGTCCTGATCCTTCCGCCCGGACGCTCAGGACAGCGGCCCGCTGCTCATAAGACTCGGCCTTAGA
ACCCCAGTATCAGCAGAAGGACATTTTAGGACGGGACTTGGGTGACTCTAGGGCACTGGTTTTCTTTCCA
GAGAGCGGAACAGGCGAGGAAAAGTAGTCCCTTCTCGGCGATTCTGCGGAGGGATCTCCGTGGGGCGGTG
AACGCCGATGATTATATAAGGACGCGCCGGGTGTGGCACAGCTAGTTCCGTCGCAGCCGGGATTTGGGTC
GCGGTTCTTGTTTGTGGATCGCTGTGATCGTCACTTGGTGAGTAGCGGGCTGCTGGGCTGGCCGGGGCTT
TCGTGGCCGCCGGGCCGCTCGGTGGGACGGAAGCGTGTGGAGAGACCGCCAAGGGCTGTAGTCTGGGTCC
GCGAGCAAGGTTGCCCTGAACTGGGGGTTGGGGGGAGCGCAGCAAAATGGCGGCTGTTCCCGAGTCTTGA
ATGGAAGACGCTTGTGAGGCGGGCTGTGAGGTCGTTGAAACAAGGTGGGGGGCATGGTGGGCGGCAAGAA
CCCAAGGTCTTGAGCCCTTCGCTAATGCGGGAAAGCTCTTATTCGGGTGAGATGGGCTGGGCACCATCTG
GGGACCCTGACGTGAAGTTTGTCACTGACTGGAGAACTCGGTTTGTCGTCTGTTGCGGGGGCGGCAGTTA
TGGCGGTGCCGTTGGGCAGTGCACCCGTACCTTTGGGAGCGCGCGCCCTCGTCGTGTCGTGACGTCACCC
GTTCTGTTGGCTTATAATGCAGGGTGGGGCCACCTGCCGGTAGGTGTGCGGTAGGCTTTTCTCCGTCGCA
GGACGCAGGGTTCGGGCCTAGGGTAGGCTCTCCTGAATCGACAGGCGCCGGACCTCTGGTGAGGGGAGGG
ATAAGTGAGGCGTCAGTTTCTTTGGTCGGTTTTATGTACCTATCTTCTTAAGTAGCTGAAGCTCCGGTTT
TGAACTATGCGCTCGGGGTTGGCGAGTGTGTTTTGTGAAGTTTTTTAGGCACCTTTTGAAATGTAATCAT
TTGGGTCAATATGTAATTTTCAGTGTTAGACTTGTAAATTGTCCGCTAAATTCTGGCCGTTTTTGGCTTT
TTTGTTAGACAACATGACCGAGTACAAGCCCACGGTGCGCCTCGCCACCCGCGACGACGTCCCCAGGGCC
GTACGCACCCTCGCCGCCGCGTTCGCCGACTACCCCGCCACGCGCCACACCGTCGATCCGGACCGCCACA
TCGAGCGGGTCACCGAGCTGCAAGAACTCTTCCTCACGCGCGTCGGGCTCGACATCGGCAAGGTGTGGGT
CGCGGACGACGGCGCCGCGGTGGCGGTCTGGACCACGCCGGAGAGCGTCGAAGCGGGGGCGGTGTTCGCC
GAGATCGGCCCGCGCATGGCCGAGTTGAGCGGTTCCCGGCTGGCCGCGCAGCAACAGATGGAGGGCCTCC
TGGCGCCGCACCGGCCCAAGGAGCCCGCGTGGTTCCTGGCCACCGTCGGCGTCTCGCCCGACCACCAGGG
CAAGGGTCTGGGCAGCGCCGTCGTGCTCCCCGGAGTGGAGGCCGCCGAGCGCGCCGGGGTGCCCGCCTTC
CTGGAGACCTCCGCGCCCCGCAACCTCCCCTTCTACGAGCGGCTCGGCTTCACCGTCACCGCCGACGTCG
AGGTGCCCGAAGGACCGCGCACCTGGTGCATGACCCGCAAGCCCGGTGCCTAGGCTAGTATGTAAGCCTA
GTCTTAGATAATAAAATCGCTATCCATCGAAGATGGATGTGTGTTGGTTTTTTGTGTGTGTAACGCTAGG
CGCGCCTGGTGTACCGAGAACGATCCTCTCAGTGCGAGTCTCGACGATCCATATCGTTGCTTGGCAGTCA
GCCAGTCGGAATCCAGCTTGGGACCCAGGAAGTCCAATCGTCAGATATTGTACTCAAGCCTGGTCACGGC
AGCGTACCGATCTGTTTAAACCTAGATATTGATAGTCTGATCGGTCAACGTATAATCGAGTCCTAGCTTT
TGCAAACATCTATCAAGAGACAGGATCAGCAGGAGGCTTTCGCATGAGTATTCAACATTTCCGTGTCGCC
CTTATTCCCTTTTTTGCGGCATTTTGCCTTCCTGTTTTTGCTCACCCAGAAACGCTGGTGAAAGTAAAAG
ATGCTGAAGATCAGTTGGGTGCGCGAGTGGGTTACATCGAACTGGATCTCAACAGCGGTAAGATCCTTGA
GAGTTTTCGCCCCGAAGAACGCTTTCCAATGATGAGCACTTTTAAAGTTCTGCTATGTGGCGCGGTATTA
TCCCGTATTGACGCCGGGCAAGAGCAACTCGGTCGCCGCATACACTATTCTCAGAATGACTTGGTTGAGT
ATTCACCAGTCACAGAAAAGCATCTTACGGATGGCATGACAGTAAGAGAATTATGCAGTGCTGCCATAAC
CATGAGTGATAACACTGCGGCCAACTTACTTCTGACAACGATTGGAGGACCGAAGGAGCTAACCGCTTTT
TTGCACAACATGGGGGATCATGTAACTCGCCTTGATCGTTGGGAACCGGAGCTGAATGAAGCCATACCAA
ACGACGAGCGTGACACCACGATGCCTGTAGCAATGGCAACAACCTTGCGTAAACTATTAACTGGCGAACT
ACTTACTCTAGCTTCCCGGCAACAGTTGATAGACTGGATGGAGGCGGATAAAGTTGCAGGACCACTTCTG
CGCTCGGCCCTTCCGGCTGGCTGGTTTATTGCTGATAAATCTGGAGCCGGTGAGCGTGGGTCTCGCGGTA
TCATTGCAGCACTGGGGCCAGATGGTAAGCCCTCCCGTATCGTAGTTATCTACACGACGGGGAGTCAGGC
AACTATGGATGAACGAAATAGACAGATCGCTGAGATAGGTGCCTCACTGATTAAGCATTGGTAACCGATT
CTAGGTGCATTGGCGCAGAAAAAAATGCCTGATGCGACGCTGCGCGTCTTATACTCCCACATATGCCAGA
TTCAGCAACGGATACGGCTTCCCCAACTTGCCCACTTCCATACGTGTCCTCCTTACCAGAAATTTATCCT
TAAGATCCCGAATCGTTTAAACTCGACTCTGGCTCTATCGAATCTCCGTCGTTTCGAGCTTACGCGAACA
GCCGTGGCGCTCATTTGCTCGTC
Features (pLannotate 1.2.2; 20 found; start..end, strand, type, name):
     62..133     +  misc_feature   5' β-globin insulator: insulator upstream of the human β-globin locus (Farrell et al., 2002)
    138..184     -  terminator     T7 terminator: transcription terminator for bacteriophage T7 RNA polymerase
    202..250     -  polyA_signal   poly(A) signal: synthetic polyadenylation signal
    331..634     +  enhancer       CMV enhancer: human cytomegalovirus immediate early enhancer
    707..724     -  promoter       CMV promoter (fragment): human cytomegalovirus (CMV) immediate early promoter
    787..838     +  promoter       CMVd2 promoter: truncated human cytomegalovirus (CMV) immediate early promoter that yields moderately reduced expression relative to the full-length promoter
    892..1833    +  CDS            R1A_SARS2 (fragment) (sequence partly withheld): Experimental evidence at protein level: Swiss-Prot protein existence level 1. [Non-structural protein 10]: Plays a pivotal role in viral transcription by stimulating both nsp14 3'-5' exoribonuclease and nsp16 2'-O-methyltransferase activities. Therefore plays an essential role in viral mRNAs cap methylation. From Severe acute respiratory syndrome coronavirus 2 (2019-nCoV) (SARS-CoV-2).
   1900..1922    +  CDS            FLAG (fragment): FLAG® epitope tag, followed by an enterokinase cleavage site
   1976..2097    -  polyA_signal   SV40 poly(A) signal: SV40 polyadenylation signal
   2120..2189    -  CDS            large T antigen (fragment): large T antigen from SV40 (simian virus 40)
   2212..2258    +  terminator     T7 terminator: transcription terminator for bacteriophage T7 RNA polymerase
   2288..2424    +  terminator     rrnG terminator: transcription terminator from the E. coli ribosomal RNA rrnG operon (Albrechtsen et al., 1991)
   2469..2540    +  misc_feature   3' β-globin insulator: insulator downstream of the human β-globin locus (Farrell et al., 2002)
   2766..3354    -  rep_origin     ori: high-copy-number ColE1/pMB1/pBR322/pUC origin of replication
   3526..3590    -  CDS            bla(M) (fragment): β-lactamase lacking the signal sequence; bla(M); allows cytosolic expression of β-lactamase
   3854..5063    +  promoter       UbC promoter: human ubiquitin C promoter
   5067..5664    +  CDS            PuroR (fragment): puromycin N-acetyltransferase; pac from Streptomyces; confers resistance to puromycin
   5693..5741    +  polyA_signal   poly(A) signal: synthetic polyadenylation signal
   6007..6867    +  CDS            AmpR: β-lactamase; bla; confers resistance to ampicillin, carbenicillin, and related antibiotics
   6880..7016    +  terminator     rrnG terminator: transcription terminator from the E. coli ribosomal RNA rrnG operon (Albrechtsen et al., 1991)
