[The description below was written by a language model from this plasmid's Addgene catalogue record and pLannotate feature annotations shown in this document.]
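Description:
pGBW-m4133639 is a mammalian expression plasmid built on the pTwist_CMV_Puro_6 backbone for producing the SARS-CoV-2 3C-like proteinase (nsp5, the main protease released from the ORF1ab polyprotein). It is maintained in E. coli through a high-copy ColE1/pUC-type origin and an ampicillin resistance gene (β-lactamase). For selection in mammalian cells it carries a separate cassette in which the human ubiquitin C promoter drives puromycin N-acetyltransferase, followed by a synthetic polyadenylation signal. The sequenced record is about 7.1 kb, consistent with the roughly 6.1 kb backbone plus the insert.

The payload is a codon-optimized nsp5 coding sequence of about 0.9 kb placed downstream of the CMV immediate-early enhancer and promoter. The automated annotation recognises this region as a fragment of the SARS-CoV-2 replicase polyprotein 1a. The functional text attached to that hit refers to nsp10, which is a generic polyprotein annotation rather than a description of this insert. According to the catalogue entry, the backbone supplies a C-terminal 3xFLAG tag preceded by a TEV protease cleavage site, so the tag can be removed after detection or affinity capture; the feature table picks up only a FLAG fragment and does not annotate the TEV site. Transcripts terminate at an SV40 polyadenylation signal. The expression unit is flanked by β-globin insulator elements and by T7 and rrnG terminators, which help isolate it from neighbouring transcription.

The record supports its use for transient expression, or puromycin-selected expression, of tagged viral protease in mammalian cells, for example for detection or pull-down through the FLAG epitope.
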