Addgene plasmid #152344: pGBW-m4133639
Purpose: Mammalian expression plasmid for SARS-CoV-2 3C-like proteinase
Depositing lab: Ginkgo Bioworks & Benjie Chen. Depositing organization: Ginkgo Bioworks.
Backbone
  Vector backbone: pTwist_CMV_Puro_6
  Backbone size w/o insert (bp): 6080
  Vector type: Mammalian Expression
  Selectable markers: Puromycin
Growth in bacteria
  Bacterial resistance: Ampicillin, 100 μg/mL
  Growth temperature: 37°C
  Growth strain: DH5alpha
  Copy number: High Copy
Gene/Insert
  Gene/Insert name: SARS-CoV-2 3C-like proteinase (alt name: nsp5)
  Species: Severe acute respiratory syndrome coronavirus 2
  Insert size (bp): 917
  Mutation: codon optimized
  Entrez Gene: ORF1ab (a.k.a. GU280_gp01)
  Promoter: CMV
  Tag / fusion protein: Cleavable TEV;3xFlag (C terminal on backbone)
  Cloning method: Unknown
Resource information
  A portion of this plasmid was derived from a plasmid made by: GinkgoBioworks
Depositor comments: NCBI reference sequence: YP_009725301.1
How to cite: pGBW-m4133639 was a gift from Ginkgo Bioworks & Benjie Chen (Addgene plasmid # 152344 ; http://n2t.net/addgene:152344 ; RRID:Addgene_152344)
